Addgene plasmid #228611: pR-mCardinal
Purpose: Mammalian expression of mCardinal, for MuSIC barcode construction
Depositing lab: Marc Birtwistle. Depositing organization: Clemson University. Publication: Genetically Encoded Fluorescence Barcodes Allow for Single-Cell Analysis via Spectral Flow Cytometry. Lu X, Pritko DJ, Abravanel ME, Huggins JR, Ogunleye O, Biswas T, Ashy KC, Woods SK, Livingston MWT, Blenner MA, Birtwistle MR. ACS Synth Biol. 2025 May 16;14(5):1533-1548. doi: 10.1021/acssynbio.4c00807. Epub 2025 May 6. PubMed 40326708.
Backbone
  Vector backbone: pReceiver
  Backbone manufacturer: Birtwistle lab
  Vector type: Mammalian Expression
Growth in bacteria
  Bacterial resistance: Kanamycin, 50 μg/mL
  Growth temperature: 37°C
  Growth strain: DH5alpha
  Copy number: High Copy
Gene/Insert
  Gene/Insert name: mCardinal
  Species: Synthetic
  Insert size (bp): 732
  Promoter: CMV
  Cloning method: Golden Gate
Terms and licenses: Academic/Nonprofit Terms; Industry Terms: Not Available to Industry
Depositor comments: Please visit https://doi.org/10.1101/2024.10.23.619855 for bioRxiv preprint.
How to cite: pR-mCardinal was a gift from Marc Birtwistle (Addgene plasmid # 228611 ; http://n2t.net/addgene:228611 ; RRID:Addgene_228611)
