[The description below was written by a language model from this plasmid's Addgene catalogue record and pLannotate feature annotations shown in this document.]
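Description:
pR-mCardinal is a small (about 4.2 kb) mammalian expression plasmid built on the pReceiver backbone, a vector produced by the depositing lab. It is propagated in E. coli from a high-copy ColE1/pUC-type origin and selected with kanamycin. Resistance comes from a Tn5 aminoglycoside phosphotransferase (NeoR/KanR) gene that sits downstream of an SV40 early promoter and is terminated by an HSV thymidine kinase polyadenylation signal. This arrangement can also confer G418 resistance in mammalian cells, although the record does not say the plasmid is used for stable selection. A short bleomycin-resistance gene fragment annotated just after the NeoR/KanR coding sequence appears to be a non-functional remnant. An f1 bacteriophage origin is also present, a common legacy element that allows single-stranded DNA production.

The payload is a single expression cassette in which the human cytomegalovirus immediate early enhancer and promoter drive a 732 bp synthetic coding sequence for mCardinal, followed by an SV40 polyadenylation signal. In the sequenced record the open reading frame spans the numbering origin of the circular map. mCardinal is a constitutively fluorescent, far-red monomeric protein derived from an Entacmaea quadricolor protein, and no fusion tags or additional reporters are annotated. The insert was introduced by Golden Gate assembly. According to the record, the plasmid serves for mammalian expression of mCardinal on its own and as a component for constructing MuSIC barcodes, which are genetically encoded fluorescence barcodes read out at the single-cell level by spectral flow cytometry.
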