Features (pLannotate 1.2.2; 10 found; start..end, strand, type, name):
    615..736     +  polyA_signal   SV40 poly(A) signal: SV40 polyadenylation signal
    770..1198    -  rep_origin     f1 ori (sequence partly withheld): f1 bacteriophage origin of replication; arrow indicates direction of (+) strand synthesis
   1286..1496    +  promoter       SV40 promoter: SV40 early promoter
   1539..2333    +  CDS            NeoR/KanR: aminoglycoside phosphotransferase from Tn5; aph(3')-II (or nptII); confers resistance to neomycin, kanamycin, and G418 (Geneticin®)
   2354..2506    +  CDS            ble (fragment): BLE_KLEPN - Experimental evidence at protein level: Swiss-Prot protein existence level 1. Binding protein with a strong affinity to the bleomycin family of antibiotics. Binds to CL990; an antimitotic-antibiotic compound. From Klebsiella pneumoniae.
   2565..2612    +  polyA_signal   HSV TK poly(A) signal: herpes simplex virus thymidine kinase polyadenylation signal (Cole and Stacy, 1985)
   2671..3259    +  rep_origin     ori: high-copy-number ColE1/pMB1/pBR322/pUC origin of replication
   3440..3743    +  enhancer       CMV enhancer: human cytomegalovirus immediate early enhancer
   3744..3947    +  promoter       CMV promoter: human cytomegalovirus (CMV) immediate early promoter
   4001..536     +  CDS            mCardinal (across the origin) (sequence withheld): mCardinal is a basic (constitutively fluorescent) far red fluorescent protein published in 2014, derived from Entacmaea quadricolor. It is reported to be a rapidly-maturing monomer with moderate acid sensitivity.
>Addgene plasmid #228611 | pR-mCardinal | addgene full sequence | sequence record 452454 | Addgene NGS Result
[536 nt withheld, positions 1-536]
GGCTCCATGTCTTCATAATTGAAGACGAATTCGTTCACGTGAATTCTGAAACATAAAATGAATGCAATTG
TTGTTGTTAACTTGTTTATTGCAGCTTATAATGGTTACAAATAAAGCAATAGCATCACAAATTTCACAAA
TAAAGCATTTTTTTCACTGCATTCTAGTTGTGGTTTGTCCAAACTCATCAATGTATCTTAAGGCGTAAAT
TGTAAGCGTTAATATTTTGTTAAAATTCGCGTTAAATTTTTGTTAAATCAGCTCATTTTTTAACCAATAG
GCCGAAATCGGCAAAATCCCTTATAAATCAAAAGAATAGACCGAGATAGGGT
[37 nt withheld, positions 869-905]
AAAGAACGTGGACTCCAACGTCAAAGG
[49 nt withheld, positions 933-981]
T
[91 nt withheld, positions 983-1073]
G
[124 nt withheld, positions 1075-1198]
CAGTACTTAAAGGAAGAGTCCTGAGGCGGAAAGAACCAGCTGTGGAATGTGTGTCAGTTAGGGTGTGGAA
AGTCCCCAGGCTCCCCAGCAGGCAGAAGTATGCAAAGCATGCATCTCAATTAGTCAGCAACCATAGTCCC
GCCCCTAACTCCGCCCATCCCGCCCCTAACTCCGCCCAGTTCCGCCCATTCTCCGCCCCATGGCTGACTA
ATTTTTTTTATTTATGCAGAGGCCGAGGCCGCCTCGGCCTCTGAGCTATTCCAGAAGTAGTGAGGAGGCT
TTTTTGGAGGCCTAGGCTTTTGCAAAGATCGATCAAGAGACAGGATGAGGATCGTTTCGCATGATTGAAC
AAGATGGATTGCACGCAGGTTCTCCGGCCGCTTGGGTGGAGAGGCTATTCGGCTATGACTGGGCACAACA
GACAATCGGCTGCTCTGATGCCGCCGTGTTCCGGCTGTCAGCGCAGGGGCGCCCGGTTCTTTTTGTCAAG
ACCGACCTGTCCGGTGCCCTGAATGAACTGCAAGACGAGGCAGCGCGGCTATCGTGGCTGGCCACGACGG
GCGTTCCTTGCGCAGCTGTGCTCGACGTTGTCACTGAAGCGGGAAGGGACTGGCTGCTATTGGGCGAAGT
GCCGGGGCAGGATCTCCTGTCATCTCACCTTGCTCCTGCCGAGAAAGTATCCATCATGGCTGATGCAATG
CGGCGGCTGCATACGCTTGATCCGGCTACCTGCCCATTCGACCACCAAGCGAAACATCGCATCGAGCGAG
CACGTACTCGGATGGAAGCCGGTCTTGTCGATCAGGATGATCTGGACGAAGAGCATCAGGGGCTCGCGCC
AGCCGAACTGTTCGCCAGGCTCAAGGCGAGCATGCCCGACGGCGAGGATCTCGTCGTGACCCATGGCGAT
GCCTGCTTGCCGAATATCATGGTGGAAAATGGCCGCTTTTCTGGATTCATCGACTGTGGCCGGCTGGGTG
TGGCGGACCGCTATCAGGACATAGCGTTGGCTACCCGTGATATTGCTGAAGAGCTTGGCGGCGAATGGGC
TGACCGCTTCCTCGTGCTTTACGGTATCGCCGCTCCCGATTCGCAGCGCATCGCCTTCTATCGCCTTCTT
GACGAGTTCTTCTGAGCGGGACTCTGGGGTTCGAAATGACCGACCAAGCGACGCCCAACCTGCCATCACG
AGATTTCGATTCCACCGCCGCCTTCTATGAAAGGTTGGGCTTCGGAATCGTTTTCCGGGACGCCGGCTGG
ATGATCCTCCAGCGCGGGGATCTCATGCTGGAGTTCTTCGCCCACCCTAGGGGGAGGCTAACTGAAACAC
GGAAGGAGACAATACCGGAAGGAACCCGCGCTATGACGGCAATAAAAAGACAGAATAAAACGCACGGTGT
TGGGTCGTTTGTTCATAAACGCGGTTCGTTCCACTGAGCGTCAGACCCCGTAGAAAAGATCAAAGGATCT
TCTTGAGATCCTTTTTTTCTGCGCGTAATCTGCTGCTTGCAAACAAAAAAACCACCGCTACCAGCGGTGG
TTTGTTTGCCGGATCAAGAGCTACCAACTCTTTTTCCGAAGGTAACTGGCTTCAGCAGAGCGCAGATACC
AAATACTGTTCTTCTAGTGTAGCCGTAGTTAGGCCACCACTTCAAGAACTCTGTAGCACCGCCTACATAC
CTCGCTCTGCTAATCCTGTTACCAGTGGCTGCTGCCAGTGGCGATAAGTCGTGTCTTACCGGGTTGGACT
CAAGACGATAGTTACCGGATAAGGCGCAGCGGTCGGGCTGAACGGGGGGTTCGTGCACACAGCCCAGCTT
GGAGCGAACGACCTACACCGAACTGAGATACCTACAGCGTGAGCTATGAGAAAGCGCCACGCTTCCCGAA
GGGAGAAAGGCGGACAGGTATCCGGTAAGCGGCAGGGTCGGAACAGGAGAGCGCACGAGGGAGCTTCCAG
GGGGAAACGCCTGGTATCTTTATAGTCCTGTCGGGTTTCGCCACCTCTGACTTGAGCGTCGATTTTTGTG
ATGCTCGTCAGGGGGGCGGAGCCTATGGAAAAACGCCAGCAACGCGGCCTTTTTACGGTTCCTGGCCTTT
TGCTGGCCTTTTGCTCACATGTTCTTTCCTGCGTTATCCCCTGATTCTGTGGATAACCGTATTACCGCCA
TGCATTAGTTATTAATAGTAATCAATTACGGGGTCATTAGTTCATAGCCCATATATGGAGTTCCGGCTAG
CCGTTACATAACTTACGGTAAATGGCCCGCCTGGCTGACCGCCCAACGACCCCCGCCCATTGACGTCAAT
AATGACGTATGTTCCCATAGTAACGCCAATAGGGACTTTCCATTGACGTCAATGGGTGGAGTATTTACGG
TAAACTGCCCACTTGGCAGTACATCAAGTGTATCATATGCCAAGTACGCCCCCTATTGACGTCAATGACG
GTAAATGGCCCGCCTGGCATTATGCCCAGTACATGACCTTATGGGACTTTCCTACTTGGCAGTACATCTA
CGTATTAGTCATCGCTATTACCATGGTGATGCGGTTTTGGCAGTACATCAATGGGCGTGGATAGCGGTTT
GACTCACGGGGATTTCCAAGTCTCCACCCCATTGACGTCAATGGGAGTTTGTTTTGGCACCAAAATCAAC
GGGACTTTCCAAAATGTCGTAACAACTCCGCCCCATTGACGCAAATGGGCGGTAGGCGTGTACGGTGGGA
GGTCTATATAAGCAGAGCTACCGCTGATCAGCCTCGTGCTTACTGGCTTATCGAAATGGATCCGCCGCCA
CC
[196 nt withheld, positions 4001-4196]
