>Addgene plasmid #228611 | pR-mCardinal | depositor partial sequence | sequence record 449214 | mCardinal
[732 nt withheld, positions 1-732]
